Addgene plasmid #223540: pTL5_cHS4-CAG-s36GFPmNG-IRES-PuroR-p2AmCherry3NLS-polyA-cHS4
Purpose: PUFFFIN cassette with s36GFP-mNeonGreen and mCherry-3NLS, strong constitutive promoter CAG, insulated by cHS4 for random integration, puromycin resistance for selection in mammalian cells
Depositing lab: Sally Lowell. Depositing organization: University of Edinburgh. Publication: PUFFFIN: an ultra-bright, customisable, single-plasmid system for labelling cell neighbourhoods. Lebek T, Malaguti M, Boezio GL, Zoupi L, Briscoe J, Elfick A, Lowell S. EMBO J. 2024 Jul 12. doi: 10.1038/s44318-024-00154-w. PubMed 38997504.
Backbone
  Vector backbone: YCe3736_HC_Amp_ccdB_receiver vector
  Backbone size w/o insert (bp): 1842
  Total vector size (bp): 9913
  Vector type: Mammalian Expression
  Selectable markers: Puromycin
Growth in bacteria
  Bacterial resistance: Ampicillin, 100 μg/mL
  Growth temperature: 37°C
  Growth strain: NEB Stable
  Copy number: High Copy
Gene/Insert
  Gene/Insert name: s36GFP-mNeonGreen, mCherry-3NLS, PAC
  Insert size (bp): 8071
  Promoter: CAG
  Cloning method: Golden Gate
  Sequencing primers: 5′ TCTTACGTGCCGATCAAGTC; 3′ GATCCGGCAAACAAACCACC
Resource information
  A portion of this plasmid was derived from a plasmid made by: Supercharged GFP: custom synthesis by GeneArt based on Addgene plasmid 71758 purchased from Addgene. mNeonGreen: custom synthesis by GeneArt based on Addgene plasmid 231090 purchased from Addgene. mCherry-3NLS: in-house based on Addgene plasmid 176628 purchased from Addgene. PuroR: Addgene #183603. cHS4: Addgene #171499.
Terms and licenses: Academic/Nonprofit Terms; Industry Terms: Not Available to Industry
How to cite: pTL5_cHS4-CAG-s36GFPmNG-IRES-PuroR-p2AmCherry3NLS-polyA-cHS4 was a gift from Sally Lowell (Addgene plasmid # 223540)
