[The description below was written by a language model from this plasmid's Addgene catalogue record and pLannotate feature annotations shown in this document.]
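Description:
pTL5_cHS4-CAG-s36GFPmNG-IRES-PuroR-p2AmCherry3NLS-polyA-cHS4 is a 9.9 kb mammalian expression plasmid carrying a complete PUFFFIN cassette, a single-plasmid system for fluorescently labelling the neighbours of a defined cell population. It was assembled by Golden Gate cloning into a compact (about 1.8 kb) high-copy receiver backbone. That backbone supplies a ColE1/pUC-type origin and an ampicillin resistance gene driven by a cat promoter, with the bacterial elements bracketed by T3Te, T7Te and tonB transcription terminators.

The roughly 8 kb insert is a single transcription unit driven by the strong constitutive CAG promoter (CMV enhancer, chicken β-actin promoter and chimeric intron) and ended by a synthetic poly(A) signal. The first open reading frame encodes supercharged s36GFP fused to mNeonGreen; the annotation software labels the s36GFP portion as Superfolder GFP, reflecting its GFP ancestry. An EMCV IRES then allows translation of a second reading frame, puromycin N-acetyltransferase (PAC) joined through a P2A peptide to mCherry carrying three tandem SV40 nuclear localisation signals. Cells that take up the construct therefore become puromycin resistant and acquire a red nuclear marker identifying them as cassette-bearing cells, while also producing the bright green fusion protein that serves as the neighbourhood label.

The whole unit is flanked by cHS4 insulator copies. These are not annotated by name, but the matching "OR51A4 fragment" hits at each end of the insert lie where the insulators are expected and are most likely spurious matches within them. The insulators are intended to shield the transgene from position effects and silencing after random genomic integration, so the plasmid is suited to deriving stable lines under puromycin selection.
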