Features (pLannotate 1.2.2; 25 found; start..end, strand, type, name):
    597..725     +  CDS            OR51A4 (fragment): O51A4_HUMAN - Experimental evidence at transcript level: Swiss-Prot protein existence level 2. Odorant receptor. From Homo sapiens (Human).
   1332..1635    +  enhancer       CMV enhancer: human cytomegalovirus immediate early enhancer
   1637..1913    +  promoter       chicken β-actin promoter: No description available
   1914..2930    +  intron         chimeric intron: chimera between introns from chicken β-actin and rabbit β-globin
   2928..3035    +  CDS            HBB (fragment): HBB_LEPEU - Experimental evidence at protein level: Swiss-Prot protein existence level 1. Involved in oxygen transport from the lung to the various peripheral tissues. From Lepus europaeus (European hare).
   3093..3803    +  CDS            Superfolder GFP: Superfolder GFP is a basic (constitutively fluorescent) green fluorescent protein published in 2005, derived from Aequorea victoria. It is reported to be a very rapidly-maturing weak dimer.
   3823..3839    +  promoter       chicken β-actin promoter (fragment): contains a 21-bp deletion relative to the standard chicken β-actin promoter
   3846..4553    +  CDS            mNeonGreen: bright monomeric yellow-green fluorescent protein derived from LanYFP (Shaner et al., 2013)
   4560..4576    -  misc_feature   MCS (fragment): pBluescript multiple cloning site
   4578..5112    +  misc_feature   IRES (fragment): internal ribosome entry site (IRES) of the encephalomyocarditis virus (EMCV)
   5117..5714    +  CDS            PuroR (fragment): puromycin N-acetyltransferase; pac from Streptomyces; confers resistance to puromycin
   5783..6490    +  CDS            mCherry: mCherry is a basic (constitutively fluorescent) red fluorescent protein published in 2004, derived from Discosoma sp.. It is reported to be a very rapidly-maturing monomer with low acid sensitivity.
   6512..6532    +  CDS            SV40 NLS: nuclear localization signal of SV40 (simian virus 40) large T antigen
   6536..6556    +  CDS            SV40 NLS: nuclear localization signal of SV40 (simian virus 40) large T antigen
   6560..6580    +  CDS            SV40 NLS: nuclear localization signal of SV40 (simian virus 40) large T antigen
   6605..6628    +  CDS            PuroR (fragment): puromycin N-acetyltransferase; pac from Streptomyces alboniger; confers resistance to puromycin
   6690..6709    +  misc_feature   MCS (fragment): pBluescript multiple cloning site
   6715..6763    +  polyA_signal   poly(A) signal: synthetic polyadenylation signal
   7443..7571    +  CDS            OR51A4 (fragment): O51A4_HUMAN - Experimental evidence at transcript level: Swiss-Prot protein existence level 2. Odorant receptor. From Homo sapiens (Human).
   8189..8218    +  terminator     T3Te terminator: phage T3 early transcription terminator
   8240..8827    +  rep_origin     ori: high-copy-number ColE1/pMB1/pBR322/pUC origin of replication
   8839..8866    -  terminator     T7Te terminator: phage T7 early transcription terminator
   8890..9750    -  CDS            AmpR: β-lactamase; bla; confers resistance to ampicillin, carbenicillin, and related antibiotics
   9751..9853    -  promoter       cat promoter: promoter of the E. coli cat gene encoding chloramphenicol acetyltransferase
   9854..9885    -  terminator     tonB terminator: bidirectional E. coli tonB-P14 transcription terminator
>Addgene plasmid #223540 | pTL5_cHS4-CAG-s36GFPmNG-IRES-PuroR-p2AmCherry3NLS-polyA-cHS4 | addgene full sequence | sequence record 442161 | Addgene NGS Result
AATGGTCAGTATTGAGCGATATCTAGAGAATTCGTATAGGGCGTTAATTAACTAGAGCCCCATCCTCACT
GACTCCGTCCTGGAGTTGGATGAGAGATAATGGCCTTACGTTGTGCCAGGGGAGGGTCGGGCTGGATTTA
GCAAGATTTACCTTCTCCAAAGAGCGGTGCTGCAGTGGCACAGCTGCCCACGGAGGTGGGGGGGTCACCG
TCCCTGGAGGTGATGAAGAACTGTGGGGATGTGGCACTGAGGGACATGGCCAGTGGGCACGGTGGGTGGG
TTGGGGTTGGTCTTGGGGATCTTGGAGGGCTTTTCCAGCCTTCATGATTTGACGATTGTATGAACATCTA
CATGGCAATTCTCCAGCTGCCTGTCCCAGTCCTACTGACCCAGCTGTATCTCTCCAGGCAAGCTCTTCCA
CCCCTTCTGCTTGCATCCAGACACCATCAAACATGCAGGCTCAGACACAGGGACCAGCAGTGTCTGTGGC
CTTTTTGTGCTCCTCTCCATGCTGGGTTTTAACTTGCTCTTTGTCCTTCTATCCTATCTTCTTATCCTTA
AGGCTGTTCTGAACGCTGTGACTTGGAGAGTGTCCCAGAGCCCTCAACACCTGCATGTCCCACGTCCATG
CTGTCCTGCACTTCCTTATCCCCAAGATCTGCCTCTCCGTGATGCACTGAATTGGCAAACATGTGTCACC
CCAGACCAACAATGTCACAGCAAACTCCCCCTTGATAGGACAAGGGGGAATGGCTTTACACTGAGACAGG
GGAGGTTTGGGTTGGATATGAGGAGGCAGTTTTTCCCCCAGAGGGTGGTGACGCACTGAACAGGTTGCCC
AAGGAGGCTGTGGATGCCCCATCCCTGCAGGCATTCAAGGCCAGGCTGGATGTGGCTCTGGGCAGCCTGG
GCTGCTGGTTGATGACCCTGCACATAGCAGGGGGTTGGATCTGGATGAGCACTGTGCTCCTTTGCAACCC
AGGCCGTTCTATGATTCTGTCATTCTAAATCTCTCTTTCAGCCTAAAGCTTTTTCCCCGTATCCCCCCAG
GTGTCTGCAGGCTCAAAGAGCAGCGAGAAGCGTTCAGAGGAAAGCGATCCCGTGCCACCTTCCCCGTGCC
CGGGCTGTCCCCGCACGCTGCCGGCTCGGGGATGCGGGGGGAGCGCCGGACCGGAGCGGAGCCCCGGGCG
GCTCGCTGCTGCCCCCTAGCGGGGGAGGGACGTAATTACATCCCTGGGGGCTTTGGGGGGGGGCTGTCCC
TCTAGGGACGCTAGTTATTAATAGTAATCAATTACGGGGTCATTAGTTCATAGCCCATATATGGAGTTCC
GCGTTACATAACTTACGGTAAATGGCCCGCCTGGCTGACCGCCCAACGACCCCCGCCCATTGACGTCAAT
AATGACGTATGTTCCCATAGTAACGCCAATAGGGACTTTCCATTGACGTCAATGGGTGGAGTATTTACGG
TAAACTGCCCACTTGGCAGTACATCAAGTGTATCATATGCCAAGTACGCCCCCTATTGACGTCAATGACG
GTAAATGGCCCGCCTGGCATTATGCCCAGTACATGACCTTATGGGACTTTCCTACTTGGCAGTACATCTA
CGTATTAGTCATCGCTATTACCATGGTCGAGGTGAGCCCCACGTTCTGCTTCACTCTCCCCATCTCCCCC
CCCTCCCCACCCCCAATTTTGTATTTATTTATTTTTTAATTATTTTGTGCAGCGATGGGGGCGGGGGGGG
GGGGGGGCGCGCGCCRGGSGGGGGGGGGSGGGGSGRGGGGSGGGGSGGGGSGAGGCGGAGAGGTGCGGCG
GCAGCCAATCAGAGCGGCGCGCTCCGAAAGTTTCCTTTTATGGCGAGGCGGCGGCGGCGGCGGCCCTATA
AAAAGCGAAGCGCGCGGCGGGCGGGAGTCGCTGCGCGCTGCCTTCGCCCCGTGCCCCGCTCCGCCGCCGC
CTCGCGCCGCCCGCCCCGGCTCTGACTGACCGCGTTACTCCCACAGGTGAGCGGGCGGGACGGCCCTTCT
CCTCCGGGCTGTAATTAGCGCTTGGTTTAATGACGGCTTGTTTCTTTTCTGTGGCTGCGTGAAAGCCTTG
AGGGGCTCCGGGAGGGCCCTTTGTGCGGGGGGAGCGGCTCGGGGGGTGCGTGCGTGTGTGTGTGCGTGGG
GAGCGCCGCGTGCGGCTCCGCGCTGCCCGGCGGCTGTGAGCGCTGCGGGCGCGGCGCGGGGCTTTGTGCG
CTCCGCAGTGTGCGCGAGGGGAGCGCGGCCGGGGGCGGTGCCCCGCGGTGCGGGGGGGGCTGCGAGGGGA
ACAAAGGCTGCGTGCGGGGTGTGTGCGTGGGGGGGTGAGCAGGGGGTGTGGGCGCGTCGGTCGGGCTGCA
ACCCCCCCTGCACCCCCCTCCCCGAGTTGCTGAGCACGGCCCGGCTTCGGGTGCGGGGCTCCGTACGGGG
CGTGGCGCGGGGCTCGCCGTGCCGGGCGGGGGGTGGCGGCAGGKGGGGGTGCCGGGCGGGGCGGGGCCGC
CYCGGGCCGGGGRGGGCTCGGGGGRGGGGCGCGGCGGCCCCCGGAGCGCCGGCGGCTGTCGAGGCGCGGC
GAGCCGCAGCCATTGCCTTTTATGGTAATCGTGCGAGAGGGCGCAGGGACTTCCTTTGTCCCAAATCTGT
GCGGAGCCGAAATCTGGGAGGCGCCGCCGCACCCCCTCTAGCGGGCGCGGGGCGAAGCGGTGCGGCGCCG
GCAGGAAGGAAATGGGCGGGGAGGGCCTTCGTGCGTCGCCGCGCCGCCGTCCCCTTCTCCCTCTCCAGCC
TCGGGGCTGTCCGCGGGGGGACGGCTGCCTTCGGGGGGGACGGGGCAGGGCGGGGTTCGGCTTCTGGCGT
GTGACCGGCGGCTCTAGAGCCTCTGCTAACCATGTTCATGCCTTCTTCTTTTTCCTACAGCTCCTGGGCA
ACGTGCTGGTTATTGTGCTGTCTCATCATTTTGGCAAAGAATTCCTCGACTCCGCCTAGGCGCGCCACCT
CGAGGCCGCCACCATGAAGTGGGTGACCTTCATCAGCCTGCTGTTTCTGTTCAGCAGCGCCTACTCTAGA
GGGGGCGGAGCAAGCAAAGGCGAGAGGCTGTTTAGAGGGAAAGTGCCAATCCTGGTGGAACTGAAAGGAG
ACGTGAACGGCCACAAGTTCTCTGTCCGAGGCAAGGGGAAAGGAGATGCCACACGGGGAAAACTGACTCT
GAAGTTTATCTGCACCACAGGCAAGCTGCCCGTGCCTTGGCCAACCCTGGTCACTACCCTGACATACGGC
GTGCAGTGTTTCAGCCGATATCCAAAACACATGAAGCGGCATGACTTCTTTAAAAGTGCTATGCCCAAGG
GCTACGTGCAGGAGCGCACCATTTCATTCAAGAAGGATGGGAAGTACAAGACCCGGGCCGAGGTGAAGTT
TGAAGGGAGAACCCTGGTCAACCGCATCAAGCTGAAAGGACGCGACTTCAAGGAAAAAGGGAATATTCTG
GGACACAAACTGAGATACAACTTCAACAGCCATAAGGTGTACATCACAGCAGATAAGAGAAAAAACGGCA
TCAAGGCCAAATTCAAGATTAGGCACAATGTGAAGGACGGCTCCGTCCAGCTGGCTGATCATTACCAGCA
GAACACACCTATTGGCAGAGGGCCCGTGCTGCTGCCTAGGAATCATTATCTGAGCACTCGCTCCAAACTG
TCTAAGGACCCCAAAGAGAAGCGGGATCACATGGTGCTGCTGGAATTTGTCACCGCCGCTGGCATCAAAC
ATGGGCGGGACGAGAGATACAAGGGCGGCAGCGGCGGCACCAGCGGCGGCGGCGGCGGCAGCGGCGTGAG
CAAGGGCGAGGAGGATAACATGGCCTCTCTCCCAGCGACACATGAGTTACACATCTTTGGCTCCATCAAC
GGTGTGGACTTTGACATGGTGGGTCAGGGCACCGGCAATCCAAATGATGGTTATGAGGAGTTAAACCTGA
AGTCCACCAAGGGTGACCTCCAGTTCTCCCCCTGGATTCTGGTCCCTCATATCGGGTATGGCTTCCATCA
GTACCTGCCCTACCCTGACGGGATGTCGCCTTTCCAGGCCGCCATGGTAGATGGCTCCGGATACCAAGTC
CATCGCACAATGCAGTTTGAAGATGGTGCCTCCCTTACTGTTAACTACCGCTACACCTACGAGGGAAGCC
ACATCAAAGGAGAGGCCCAGGTGAAGGGGACTGGTTTCCCTGCTGACGGTCCTGTGATGACCAACTCGCT
GACCGCTGCGGACTGGTGCAGGTCGAAGAAGACTTACCCCAACGACAAAACCATCATCAGTACCTTTAAG
TGGAGTTACACCACTGGAAATGGCAAGCGCTACCGGAGCACTGCGCGGACCACCTACACCTTTGCCAAGC
CAATGGCGGCTAACTATCTGAAGAACCAGCCGATGTACGTGTTCCGTAAGACGGAGCTCAAGCACTCCAA
GACCGAGCTCAACTTCAAGGAGTGGCAAAAGGCCTTTACCGATGTGATGGGCATGGACGAGCTGTACAAG
TAAGCGGCCGCTTGATATCGAATTCCGCCCCTCTCCCTCCCCCCCCCCTAACGTTACTGGCCGAAGCCGC
TTGGAATAAGGCCGGTGTGCGTTTGTCTATATGTTATTTTCCACCATATTGCCGTCTTTTGGCAATGTGA
GGGCCCGGAAACCTGGCCCTGTCTTCTTGACGAGCATTCCTAGGGGTCTTTCCCCTCTCGCCAAAGGAAT
GCAAGGTCTGTTGAATGTCGTGAAGGAAGCAGTTCCTCTGGAAGCTTCTTGAAGACAAACAACGTCTGTA
GCGACCCTTTGCAGGCAGCGGAACCCCCCACCTGGCGACAGGTGCCTCTGCGGCCAAAAGCCACGTGTAT
AAGATACACCTGCAAAGGCGGCACAACCCCAGTGCCACGTTGTGAGTTGGATAGTTGTGGAAAGAGTCAA
ATGGCTCTCCTCAAGCGTATTCAACAAGGGGCTGAAGGATGCCCAGAAGGTACCCCATTGTATGGGATCT
GATCTGGGGCCTCGGTGCACATGCTTTACATGTGTTTAGTCGAGGTTAAAAAACGTCTAGGCCCCCCGAA
CCCGTCATGACCGAGTACAAGCCCACGGTGCGCCTCGCCACCCGCGACGACGTCCCCAGGGCCGTACGCA
CCCTCGCCGCCGCGTTCGCCGACTACCCCGCCACGCGCCACACCGTCGATCCGGACCGCCACATCGAGCG
GGTCACCGAGCTGCAAGAACTCTTCCTCACGCGCGTCGGGCTCGACATCGGCAAGGTGTGGGTCGCGGAC
GACGGCGCCGCGGTGGCGGTCTGGACCACGCCGGAGAGCGTCGAAGCGGGGGCGGTGTTCGCCGAGATCG
GCCCGCGCATGGCCGAGTTGAGCGGTTCCCGGCTGGCCGCGCAGCAACAGATGGAAGGCCTCCTGGCGCC
GCACCGGCCCAAGGAGCCCGCGTGGTTCCTGGCCACCGTCGGTGTGTCGCCCGACCACCAGGGCAAGGGT
CTGGGCAGCGCCGTCGTGCTCCCCGGAGTGGAGGCGGCCGAGCGCGCCGGGGTGCCCGCCTTCCTGGAGA
CCTCCGCGCCCCGCAACCTCCCCTTCTACGAGCGGCTCGGCTTCACCGTCACCGCCGACGTCGAGGTGCC
CGAAGGACCGCGCACCTGGTGCATGACCCGCAAGCCCGGTGCCTCACTTGCCACAAACTTCTCTCTGCTA
AAGCAAGCAGGTGATGTTGAAGAAAACCCCGGGCCTGCCTACATGGTGAGCAAGGGCGAGGAGGATAACA
TGGCCATCATCAAGGAGTTCATGCGCTTCAAGGTGCACATGGAGGGCTCCGTGAACGGCCACGAGTTCGA
GATCGAGGGCGAGGGCGAGGGCCGCCCCTACGAGGGCACCCAGACCGCCAAGCTGAAGGTGACCAAGGGT
GGCCCCCTGCCCTTCGCCTGGGACATCCTGTCCCCTCAGTTCATGTACGGCTCCAAGGCCTACGTGAAGC
ACCCCGCCGACATCCCCGACTACTTGAAGCTGTCCTTCCCCGAGGGCTTCAAGTGGGAGCGCGTGATGAA
CTTCGAGGACGGCGGCGTGGTGACCGTGACCCAGGACTCCTCCCTGCAGGACGGCGAGTTCATCTACAAG
GTGAAGCTGCGCGGCACCAACTTCCCCTCCGACGGCCCCGTAATGCAGAAGAAGACCATGGGCTGGGAGG
CCTCCTCCGAGCGGATGTACCCCGAGGACGGCGCCCTGAAGGGCGAGATCAAGCAGAGGCTGAAGCTGAA
GGACGGCGGCCACTACGACGCTGAGGTCAAGACCACCTACAAGGCCAAGAAGCCCGTGCAGCTGCCCGGC
GCCTACAACGTCAACATCAAGTTGGACATCACCTCCCACAACGAGGACTACACCATCGTGGAACAGTACG
AACGCGCCGAGGGCCGCCACTCCACCGGCGGCATGGACGAGCTGTACAAGACCTCAGGCAGGACAGGTAG
TCCAAAAAAGAAGAGAAAGGTAGATCCAAAAAAGAAGAGAAAGGTAGATCCAAAAAAGAAGAGAAAGGTA
TTATAAGCGGCCGCTCGATAGCAAATGACCCGCAAGCCCGGTGCCTGACGCCCGCCCCACGACCCGCAGC
GCCCGACCGAAAGGAGCGCACGACCCCATGCATCGATGATCTAGAACTAGTGGATCCCCGATCCAATAAA
AGATCTTTATTTTCATTAGATCTGTGTGTTGGTTTTTTGTGTGGGCTTGGGGGAGGGGGAGGCCAGAATG
ACTCCAAGAGCTACAGGAAGGCAGGTCAGAGACCCCACTGGACAAACAGTGGCTGGACTCTGCACCATAA
CACACAATCAACAGGGGAGTGAGCTGGATCCGGCCCTCTAGAGCCCCATCCTCACTGACTCCGTCCTGGA
GTTGGATGAGAGATAATGGCCTTACGTTGTGCCAGGGGAGGGTCGGGCTGGATTTAGCAAGATTTACCTT
CTCCAAAGAGCGGTGCTGCAGTGGCACAGCTGCCCACGGAGGTGGGGGGGTCACCGTCCCTGGAGGTGAT
GAAGAACTGTGGGGATGTGGCACTGAGGGACATGGCCAGTGGGCACGGTGGGTGGGTTGGGGTTGGTCTT
GGGGATCTTGGAGGGCTTTTCCAGCCTTCATGATTTGACGATTGTATGAACATCTACATGGCAATTCTCC
AGCTGCCTGTCCCAGTCCTACTGACCCAGCTGTATCTCTCCAGGCAAGCTCTTCCACCCCTTCTGCTTGC
ATCCAGACACCATCAAACATGCAGGCTCAGACACAGGGACCAGCAGTGTCTGTGGCCTTTTTGTGCTCCT
CTCCATGCTGGGTTTTAACTTGCTCTTTGTCCTTCTATCCTATCTTCTTATCCTTAAGGCTGTTCTGAAC
GCTGTGACTTGGAGAGTGTCCCAGAGCCCTCAACACCTGCATGTCCCACGTCCATGCTGTCCTGCACTTC
CTTATCCCCAAGATCTGCCTCTCCGTGATGCACTGAATTGGCAAACATGTGTCACCCCAGACCAACAATG
TCACAGCAAACTCCCCCTTGATAGGACAAGGGGGAATGGCTTTACACTGAGACAGGGGAGGTTTGGGTTG
GATATGAGGAGGCAGTTTTTCCCCCAGAGGGTGGTGACGCACTGAACAGGTTGCCCAAGGAGGCTGTGGA
TGCCCCATCCCTGCAGGCATTCAAGGCCAGGCTGGATGTGGCTCTGGGCAGCCTGGGCTGCTGGTTGATG
ACCCTGCACATAGCAGGGGGTTGGATCTGGATGAGCACTGTGCTCCTTTGCAACCCAGGCCGTTCTATGA
TTCTGTCATTCTAAATCTCTCTTTCAGCCTAAAGCTTTTTCCCCGTATCCCCCCAGGTGTCTGCAGGCTC
AAAGAGCAGCGAGAAGCGTTCAGAGGAAAGCGATCCCGTGCCACCTTCCCCGTGCCCGGGCTGTCCCCGC
ACGCTGCCGGCTCGGGGATGCGGGGGGAGCGCCGGACCGGAGCGGAGCCCCGGGCGGCTCGCTGCTGCCC
CCTAGCGGGGGAGGGACGTAATTACATCCCTGGGGGCTTTGGGGGGGGGCTGTCCCTCTAGACGATAACG
AATTCAAGCTTGATATCATTCAGGACGAGCCTCAGACTCCAGCGTAACTGGACTGCAATCAACTCACTGG
CTCACCTTCACGGGTGGGCCTTTCTTCGGTAGAAAATCAAAGGATCTTCTTGAGATCCTTTTTTTCTGCG
CGTAATCTGCTGCTTGCAAACAAAAAAACCACCGCTACCAGCGGTGGTTTGTTTGCCGGATCAAGAGCTG
CCAACTCTTTTTCCGAGGTAACTGGCTTCAGCAGAGCGCAGATACCAAATACTGTTCTTCTAGTGTAGCC
GTAGTTAGGCCACCACTTCAAGAACTCTGTAGCACCGCCTACATACCTCGCTCTGCTAATCCTGTTACCA
GTGGCTGCTGCCAGTGGCGATAAGTCGTGTCTTACCGGGTTGGACTCAAGACGATAGTTACCGGATAAGG
CGCAGCGGTCGGGCTGAACGGGGGGTTCGTGCACACAGCCCAGCTTGGAGCGAACGACCTACACCGAACT
GAGATACCTACAGCGTGAGCTATGAGAAAGCGCCACGCTTCCCGAAGGGAGAAAGGCGGACAGGTATCCG
GTAAGCGGCAGGGTCGGAACAGGAGAGCGCACGAGGGAGCTTCCAGGGGGAAACGCCTGGTATCTTTATA
GTCCTGTCGGGTTTCGCCACCTCTGACTTGAGCATCGATTTTTGTGATGCTCGTCAGGGGGGCGGAGCCT
ATGGAAAAACGCCAGCAACGCAGAAAGGCCCACCCGAAGGTGAGCCAGGTGATTACATTTGGGCCCTCAT
TACCAATGCTTAATCAGTGAGGCACCTATCTCAGCGATCTGTCTATTTCGTTCATCCATAGTTGCCTGAC
TCCCCGTCGTGTAGATAACTACGATGCGGGAGGGCTTACCATCTGGCCCCAGTGCTGCAATGATACCGCG
AGAACCACGCTCACCGGCTCCAGATTTATCAGCAATAAACCAGCCAGCCGGGAGGGCCGAGCGCAGAAGT
GATCCTGCAACTTTATCCGCCTCCATCCAGTCTATTAATTGTTGCCGGGAAGCTAGAGTAAGTAGTTCGC
CAGTTAATAGTTTGCGCAACGTTGTTGCCATTGCTACAGGCATCGTGGTGTCACGCTCGTCGTTTGGTAT
GGCTTCATTCAGCTCCGGTTCCCAACGATCAAGGCGAGTTACATGATCCCCCATGTTGTGCAAAAAAGCG
GTTAGCTCCTTCGGTCCTCCGATCGTTGCCAGAAGTAAGTTGGCCGCAGTGTTATCACTCATGGTTATGG
CAGCACTGCATAATTCTCTTACTGTCATGCCATCCGTGAGATGCTTTTCTGTGACTGGTGAGTACTCAAC
CAAGTCATTCTGAGAATAGTGTATGCGGCGACCGAGTTGCTCTTGCCCGGCGTCAATACGGGATAATACC
GCGCCACATAGCAGAACTTTAAAAGTGCTCATCATTGGAAAACGTTCTTCGGGGCGTAAACTCTCAAGGA
TCTTACCGCTGTTGAGATCCAGTTCGATGTAACCCACTCGTGCACCCAACTGATCTTCAGCATCTTTTAC
TTTCACCAGCGTTTCTGGGTGAGCAAAAACAGGAAGGCAAAATGCCGCAAAAAAGGGAATAAGGGCGACA
CGGAAATGTTGAATACTCATTTTAGCTTCCTTAGCTCCTGAAAATCTCGATAACTCAAAAAATACGCCCG
GTAGTGATCTTATTTCATTATGGTGAAAGTTGGAACCTCTTACGTGCCGATCAAGTCAAAAGCCTCCGGT
CGGAGGCTTTTGACTTTCTGCTATGGAGGTCAGGTATGATTTA
